>Addgene plasmid #139164 | pSBBi-RP GST-CCS1 | addgene full sequence | sequence record 309354 | Addgene NGS Result
AATTTTAACAAAATATTAACGCTTACAATTTCCTGATGCGGTATTTTCTCCTTACGCATCTGTGCGGTAT
TTCACACCGCATCAGGTGGCACTTTTCGGGGAAATGTGCGCGGAACCCCTATTTGTTTATTTTTCTAAAT
ACATTCAAATATGTATCCGCTCATGAGACAATAACCCTGATAAATGCTTCAATAATATTGAAAAAGGAAG
AGTATGAGTATTCAACATTTCCGTGTCGCCCTTATTCCCTTTTTTGCGGCATTTTGCCTTCCTGTTTTTG
CTCACCCAGAAACGCTGGTGAAAGTAAAAGATGCTGAAGATCAGTTGGGTGCACGAGTGGGTTACATCGA
ACTGGATCTCAACAGCGGTAAGATCCTTGAGAGTTTTCGCCCCGAAGAACGTTTTCCAATGATGAGCACT
TTTAAAGTTCTGCTATGTGGCGCGGTATTATCCCGTATTGACGCCGGGCAAGAGCAACTCGGTCGCCGCA
TACACTATTCTCAGAATGACTTGGTTGAGTACTCACCAGTCACAGAAAAGCATCTTACGGATGGCATGAC
AGTAAGAGAATTATGCAGTGCTGCCATAACCATGAGTGATAACACTGCGGCCAACTTACTTCTGACAACG
ATCGGAGGACCGAAGGAGCTAACCGCTTTTTTGCACAACATGGGGGATCATGTAACTCGCCTTGATCGTT
GGGAACCGGAGCTGAATGAAGCCATACCAAACGACGAGCGTGACACCACGATGCCTGTAGCAATGGCAAC
AACGTTGCGCAAACTATTAACTGGCGAACTACTTACTCTAGCTTCCCGGCAACAATTAATAGACTGGATG
GAGGCGGATAAAGTTGCAGGACCACTTCTGCGCTCGGCCCTTCCGGCTGGCTGGTTTATTGCTGATAAAT
CTGGAGCCGGTGAGCGTGGGTCTCGCGGTATCATTGCAGCACTGGGGCCAGATGGTAAGCCCTCCCGTAT
CGTAGTTATCTACACGACGGGGAGTCAGGCAACTATGGATGAACGAAATAGACAGATCGCTGAGATAGGT
GCCTCACTGATTAAGCATTGGTAACTGTCAGACCAAGTTTACTCATATATACTTTAGATTGATTTAAAAC
TTCATTTTTAATTTAAAAGGATCTAGGTGAAGATCCTTTTTGATAATCTCATGACCAAAATCCCTTAACG
TGAGTTTTCGTTCCACTGAGCGTCAGACCCCGTAGAAAAGATCAAAGGATCTTCTTGAGATCCTTTTTTT
CTGCGCGTAATCTGCTGCTTGCAAACAAAAAAACCACCGCTACCAGCGGTGGTTTGTTTGCCGGATCAAG
AGCTACCAACTCTTTTTCCGAAGGTAACTGGCTTCAGCAGAGCGCAGATACCAAATACTGTTCTTCTAGT
GTAGCCGTAGTTAGGCCACCACTTCAAGAACTCTGTAGCACCGCCTACATACCTCGCTCTGCTAATCCTG
TTACCAGTGGCTGCTGCCAGTGGCGATAAGTCGTGTCTTACCGGGTTGGACTCAAGACGATAGTTACCGG
ATAAGGCGCAGCGGTCGGGCTGAACGGGGGGTTCGTGCACACAGCCCAGCTTGGAGCGAACGACCTACAC
CGAACTGAGATACCTACAGCGTGAGCTATGAGAAAGCGCCACGCTTCCCGAAGGGAGAAAGGCGGACAGG
TATCCGGTAAGCGGCAGGGTCGGAACAGGAGAGCGCACGAGGGAGCTTCCAGGGGGAAACGCCTGGTATC
TTTATAGTCCTGTCGGGTTTCGCCACCTCTGACTTGAGCGTCGATTTTTGTGATGCTCGTCAGGGGGGCG
GAGCCTATGGAAAAACGCCAGCAACGCGGCCTTTTTACGGTTCCTGGCCTTTTGCTGGCCTTTTGCTCAC
ATGTTCTTTCCTGCGTTATCCCCTGATTCTGTGGATAACCGTATTACCGCCTTTGAGTGAGCTGATACCG
CTCGCCGCAGCCGAACGACCGAGCGCAGCGAGTCAGTGAGCGAGGAAGCGGATCCCTATACAGTTGAAGT
CGGAAGTTTACATACACCTTAGCCAAATACATTTAAACTCACTTTTTCACAATTCCTGACATTTAATCCT
AGTAAAAATTCCCTGTCTTAGGTCAGTTAGGATCACCACTTTATTTTAAGAATGTGAAATATCAGAATAA
TAGTAGAGAGAATGATTCATTTCAGCTTTTATTTCTTTCATCACATTCCCAGTGGGTCAGAAGTTTACAT
ACACTCGACTCCTCTGCAGAATGCGGCGATGTTTCGGTAAGGGGTCCCGAGTAGCTAGTTCATGGCAGCC
AGCATATGGCATATGTTGCCAAACTCTAAACCAAATACTCATTCTGATGTTTTAAATGATTTGCCCTCCC
ATATGTCCTTCCGAGTGAGAGACACAAAAAATTCCAACACACTATTGCAATGAAAATAAATTTCCTTTAT
TAGCCAGAAGTCAGATGCTCAAGGGGCTTCATGATGTCCCCATAATTTTTGGCAGAGGGAAAAAGATCTC
AGTGGTATTTGTGAGCCAGGGCATTGGCCACACCAGCCACCACCTTCTGATAGGCAGCCTGCACCTGAGG
AGTGAATTCACGACAGGCCTTCGAATCAGGCACCGGGCTTGCGGGTCATGCACCAGGTGCGCGGTCCTTC
GGGCACCTCGACGTCGGCGGTGACGGTGAAGCCGAGCCGCTCGTAGAAGGGGAGGTTGCGGGGCGCGGAG
GTCTCCAGGAAGGCGGGCACCCCGGCGCGCTCGGCCGCCTCCACTCCGGGGAGCACGACGGCGCTGCCCA
GACCCTTGCCCTGGTGGTCGGGCGAGACGCCGACGGTGGCCAGGAACCACGCGGGCTCCTTGGGCCGGTG
CGGCGCCAGGAGGCCTTCCATCTGTTGCTGCGCGGCCAGCCGGGAACCGCTCAACTCGGCCATGCGCGGG
CCGATCTCGGCGAACACCGCCCCCGCTTCGACGCTCTCCGGCGTGGTCCAGACCGCCACCGCGGCGCCGT
CGTCCGCGACCCACACCTTGCCGATGTCGAGCCCGACGCGCGTGAGGAAGAGTTCTTGCAGCTCGGTGAC
CCGCTCGATGTGGCGGTCCGGATCGACGGTGTGGCGCGTGGCGGGGTAGTCGGCGAACGCGGCGGCGAGG
GTGCGTACGGCCCTGGGGACGTCGTCGCGGGTGGCGAGGCGCACCGTGGGCTTGTACTCGGTCATGGGGC
CAGGATTCTCCTCGACGTCACCAGCCTGCTTCAGCAGGCTGAAGTTAGTAGCTCCACTGCCCTTGTACAG
CTCGTCCATGCCGTACAGGAACAGGTGGTGGCGGCCCTCGGAGCGCTCGTACTGTTCCACGATGGTGTAG
TCCTCGTTGTGGGAGGTGATGTCCAGCTTGGTGTCCACGTAGTAGTAGCCGGGCAGTTGCACGGGCTTCT
TGGCCATGTAGATGGTCTTGAACTCCACCAGGTAGTGGCCGCCGTCCTTCAGCTTCAGGGCCTGGTGGAT
CTCGCCCTTCAGCACGCCGTCGCGGGGGTACAGGCGCTCGGTGGAGGCCTCCCAGCCCATTGTCTTCTTC
TGCATTACGGGGCCGTCGGGGGGGAAGTTGGTGCCGCGCATCTTCACCTTGTAGATCAGCGTGCCGTCCT
GCAGGGAGGAGTCCTGGGTCACGGTCACCAGACCGCCGTCCTCGAAGTTCATCACGCGCTCCCACTTGAA
GCCCTCGGGGAAGGACAGCTTCTTGTAATCGGGGATGTCGGCGGGGTGCTTCACGTACGCCTTGGAGCCG
TACATGAACTGGGGGGACAGGATGTCCCAGGCGAAGGGCAGGGGGCCGCCCTTGGTCACCTTCAGCTTGG
CGGTCTGGGTGCCCTCGTAGGGGCGGCCCTCGCCCTCGCCCTCGATCTCGAACTCATGGCCGTTCATGGA
GCCCTCCATGCGCACCTTGAAGCGCATGAACTCTTTGATGACCTCCTCGCCCTTGCTCAACATGGTGGCC
TCAGGTGCAGAGGTTTCTACAGGGAAAGAGAGAAAGGCTACAGTTAGTTTGCTGTGATGATGCTAAGTGC
CGAGGTCAGATGTCTATGGATTGTACACGGAATCCCAACGCAGGAACCAAAAAACACTCACCCAAAAAAA
TGGCGCTAAGGCCGAGAGAAAGGCGAAGTTCCGTCTACGGCTATATACCTTGAAACAGGGGCGGCAGAAG
TGACGCAACGCGGTTGCGCGGACGGCTTCCTGTGTTTTCATTGGTCGAAGCGTTCTGCGCGTGCGCAGAG
ATTCCCCAGGGAAGGCGGGCCCTCTTCCGAATGTCCAATCCGGACATTCTTCCGGTTGGACCTCCGCGGT
CAGCGCTGTGCCCGGCGAGAGATCACGTGGGGCGCGGAGGCGGTGCTGCTGGGGCACGGCCGTCCAGCCT
CGGCGGCCATATTTTTGAGGGGCTGTTCATCTCGTTCACACGCTCTGTCCGCCATGTTTGTGAGTGGAAG
CGCCATTACCCCTTCAAGCGACTGAAGGCTGCAGGGCCTCTGGTGGCCCGCATGGGGAGACCAGACCCGC
CAGGCCCGCCTTTCCGCACTCAGTCCGGGCTTACTTTATTTTGTGAGACAGGGTCTCGCCTAGAGGCTCC
GGTGCCCGTCAGTGGGCAGAGCGCACATCGCCCACAGTCCCCGAGAAGTTGGGGGGAGGGGTCGGCAATT
GAACCGGTGCCTAGAGAAGGTGGCGCGGGGTAAACTGGGAAAGTGATGTCGTGTACTGGCTCCGCCTTTT
TCCCGAGGGTGGGGGAGAACCGTATATAAGTGCAGTAGTCGCCGTGAACGTTCTTTTTCGCAACGGGTTT
GCCGCCAGAACACAGGTAAGTGCCGTGTGTGGTTCCCGCGGGCCTGGCCTCTTTACGGGTTATGGCCCTT
GCGTGCCTTGAATTACCTCCACGCCCCTGGCTGCAGTACGTGATTCTTGATCCCGAGCTTCGGGTTGGAA
GTGGGTGGGAGAGTTCGAGGCCTTGCGCTTAAGGAGCCCCTTCGCCTCGTGCTTGAGTTGAGGCCTGGCT
TGGGCGCTGGGGCCGCCGCGTGCGAATCTGGTGGCACCTTCGCGCCTGTCTCGCTGCTTTCGATAAGTCT
CTAGCCATTTAAAATTTTTGATGACCTGCTGCGACGCTTTTTTTCTGGCAAGATAGTCTTGTAAATGCGG
GCCAAGATCTGCACACTGGTATTTCGGTTTTTGGGGCCGCGGGCGGCGACGGGGCCCGTGCGTCCCAGCG
CACATGTTCGGCGAGGCGGGGCCTGCGAGCGCGGCCACCGAGAATCGGACGGGGGTAGTCTCAAGCTGGC
CGGCCTGCTCTGGTGCCTGGCCTCGCGCCGCCGTGTATCGCCCCGCCCTGGGCGGCAAGGCTGGCCCGGT
CGGCACCAGTTGCGTGAGCGGAAAGATGGCCGCTTCCCGGCCCTGCTGCAGGGAGCTCAAAATGGAGGAC
GCGGCGCTCGGGAGAGCGGGCGGGTGAGTCACCCACACAAAGGAAAAGGGCCTTTCCGTCCTCAGCCGTC
GCTTCATGTGACTCCACGGAGTACCGGGCGCCGTCCAGGCACCTCGATTAGTTCTCGAGCTTTTGGAGTA
CGTCGTCTTTAGGTTGGGGGGAGGGGTTTTATGCGATGGAGTTTCCCCATACTGAGTGGGTGGAGACTGA
AGTTAGGCCAGCTTGGCACTTGATGTAATTCTCCTTGGAATTTGCCCTTTTTGAGTTTGGATCTTGGTTC
ATTCTCAAGCCTCAGACAGTGGTTCAAAGTTTTTTTCTTCCATTTAAGGTGTCGTGAAAACTACCCCAAG
CTGGCCTCTGAGGCCACCATGTCCCCTATACTAGGTTATTGGAAAATTAAGGGCCTTGTGCAACCCACTC
GACTTCTTTTGGAATATCTTGAAGAAAAATATGAAGAGCATTTGTATGAGCGCGATGAAGGTGATAAATG
GCGAAACAAAAAGTTTGAATTGGGTTTGGAGTTTCCCAATCTTCCTTATTATATTGATGGTGATGTTAAA
TTAACACAGTCTATGGCCATCATACGTTATATAGCTGACAAGCACAACATGTTGGGTGGTTGTCCAAAAG
AGCGTGCAGAGATTTCAATGCTTGAAGGAGCGGTTTTGGATATTAGATACGGTGTTTCGAGAATTGCATA
TAGTAAAGACTTTGAAACTCTCAAAGTTGATTTTCTTAGCAAGCTACCTGAAATGCTGAAAATGTTCGAA
GATCGTTTATGTCATAAAACATATTTAAATGGTGATCATGTAACCCATCCTGACTTCATGTTGTATGACG
CTCTTGATGTTGTTTTATACATGGACCCAATGTGCCTGGATGCGTTCCCAAAATTAGTTTGTTTTAAAAA
ACGTATTGAAGCTATCCCACAAATTGATAAGTACTTGAAATCCAGCAAGTATATAGCATGGCCTTTGCAG
GGCTGGCAAGCCACGTTTGGTGGTGGCGACCATCCTCCAAAATCGGATAGCAGCGGCAGAGAAAACTTGT
ATTTCCAGGGCAGAGACCCTGAAAGATCCGAACTGCAAGAGGTGCTGCACATGAATGGCGGCGAGGGCGA
TACAAGCTACGCCAAGAACAGCAGCTACAACCTGTTCCTGATCAGAGTGAAGCCCGTGCTGGAACAGTGC
ATCCAAGAGCTGCTGAGAGCCAACCTGCCTAACATCAACAAGTGCTTCAAAGTGGGCGACCTGGGCTGTG
CCAGCGGACCTAATACCTTTAGCACCGTGCGGGACATCGTGCAGAGCATCGACAAAGTGGGACAAGAGAA
GAAGAACGAGCTGGAACGGCCTACCATCCAGATCTTTCTGAACGACCTGTTCCAGAACGACTTCAACAGC
GTGTTCAAGCTGCTGCCCAGCTTCTACCGGAACCTGGAAAAAGAGAACGGCCGGAAGATCGGCTCCTGCC
TGATTGGAGCTATGCCCGGCTCCTTCTACAGCAGACTGTTCCCCGAGGAATCCATGCACTTTCTGCACAG
CTGCTACTGCCTGCACTGGCTGTCTCAGGTGCCATCTGGCCTGGTTACAGAGCTGGGCATCTCTGCCAAC
AAGGGCTGCATCTACAGCTCCAAGGCCAGCGGGCCTCCTATCAAGAAGGCCTACCTGGACCAGTTCACCA
AGGACTTCACCACCTTTCTGCGGATCCACAGCGAGGAACTGATCAGCAGAGGCCGGATGCTGCTGACCTT
CATCTGCAAAGAGGACGAGTTCGATCACCCCAACAGCATGGACCTGCTGGAAATGAGCATCAACGACCTG
GTCATCGAGGGCCACCTGGAAGAGGAAAAGCTGGACAGCTTCAACGTGCCCATCTACGCCCCTAGCACCG
AGGAAGTGAAGCGGATCGTTGAGGAAGAGGGCAGCTTCGAGATCCTGTACCTGGAAACCTTTTACGCCCC
TTACGACGCCGGCTTCAGCATCGACGATGACTACCAGGGCAGATCTCACAGCCCTGTGTCCTGTGATGAG
CACGCCAGAGCTGCTCACGTGGCATCTGTTGTGCGGAGCATCTACGAGCCTATCCTGGCCTCTCACTTCG
GCGAGGCCATTCTGCCTGATCTGAGCCACCGGATCGCCAAGAATGCCGCCAAGGTGCTGAGAAGCGGCAA
GGGCTTTTACGACAGCGTGATCATCAGCCTGGCCAAGAAGCCCGAGAAGGCCGATATGTAGGGTAACTAT
TCGAAGGCCTGTCAGGCCAAGCTTGGGGATCAATTCTCTAGAGCTCGCTGATCAGCCTCGACTGTGCCTT
CTAGTTGCCAGCCATCTGTTGTTTGCCCCTCCCCCGTGCCTTCCTTGACCCTGGAAGGTGCCACTCCCAC
TGTCCTTTCCTAATAAAATGAGGAAATTGCATCGCATTGTCTGAGTAGGTGTCATTCTATTCTGGGGGGT
GGGGTGGGGCAGGACAGCAAGGGGGAGGATTGGGAAGACAATAGCAGGCATGCTGGGGATGCGGTGGGCT
CTATGGCTTCTGAGGCGGAAAGAACCAGCTGGGCCTACTAGATAGCGGACCCCTTACCGAAACATCGCCG
CATTCTGCAGAGGAGTCGAACTTAGTGTATGTAAACTTCTGACCCACTGGAATTGTGATACAGTGAATTA
TAAGTGAAATAATCTGTCTGTAAACAATTGTTGGAAAAATGACTTGTGTCATGCACAAAGTAGATGTCCT
AACTGACTTGCCAAAACTATTGTTTGTTAACAAGAAATTTGTGGAGTAGTTGAAAAACGAGTTTTAATGA
CTCCAACTTAAGTGTATGTAAACTTCCGACTTCAACTGTATAGGGATCC
Features (pLannotate 1.2.2; 14 found; start..end, strand, type, name):
      1..31      +  rep_origin     M13 ori (fragment): M13 bacteriophage origin of replication; arrow indicates direction of (+) strand synthesis
     32..82      -  misc_feature   bom (fragment): basis of mobility region from pBR322
    109..213     +  promoter       AmpR promoter: bla
    214..1074    +  CDS            AmpR: β-lactamase; bla; confers resistance to ampicillin, carbenicillin, and related antibiotics
   1245..1833    +  rep_origin     ori: high-copy-number ColE1/pMB1/pBR322/pUC origin of replication
   2396..2451    -  polyA_signal   β-globin poly(A) signal: rabbit β-globin polyadenylation signal (Gil and Proudfoot, 1987)
   2522..2602    -  CDS            HBB (fragment): HBB_PONPY - Experimental evidence at transcript level: Swiss-Prot protein existence level 2. Involved in oxygen transport from the lung to the various peripheral tissues. From Pongo pygmaeus (Bornean orangutan).
   2616..3215    -  CDS            PuroR: puromycin N-acetyltransferase; pac from Streptomyces alboniger; confers resistance to puromycin
   3282..3983    -  CDS            dTomato: dTomato is a basic (constitutively fluorescent) orange fluorescent protein published in 2004, derived from Discosoma sp.. It is reported to be a somewhat slowly-maturing dimer with low acid sensitivity.
   4616..5797    +  promoter       EF-1α promoter: strong constitutive promoter for human elongation factor EF-1α
   5829..6482    +  CDS            GST26_SCHJA: Experimental evidence at protein level: Swiss-Prot protein existence level 1. GST isoenzymes appear to play a central role in the parasite detoxification system. Other functions are also suspected including a role in increasing the solubility of haematin in the parasite gut. From Schistosoma japonicum (Blood fluke).
   6540..7688    +  CDS            DXMT2: DXMT2_COFAR - Also known as CCS1 From Coffea arabica (Arabian coffee).
   7762..7986    +  polyA_signal   bGH poly(A) signal: bovine growth hormone polyadenylation signal
   7990..8011    +  promoter       SV40 promoter (fragment): SV40 enhancer and early promoter
