[The description below was written by a language model from this plasmid's Addgene catalogue record and pLannotate feature annotations shown in this document.]
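Description:
pSBBi-RP GST-CCS1 is a Sleeping Beauty transposon plasmid for mammalian expression, built on the pSBBi-RP backbone and about 8.3 kb in size. In bacteria it is maintained through a high-copy ColE1/pUC-type origin and an ampicillin resistance gene (β-lactamase with its own promoter). Short fragments of an M13 origin and the pBR322 bom region are also detected. The automated annotation does not mark the transposon inverted repeats, although the record describes the plasmid as an SB transposon, so these elements are presumably present but unannotated.

The payload is arranged around a constitutive bi-directional promoter region. In one direction, the human EF-1α promoter drives a fusion of Schistosoma japonicum glutathione S-transferase at the N terminus to Coffea arabica caffeine synthase 1 (CCS1, also annotated as DXMT2), a methyltransferase of the caffeine biosynthetic pathway. This roughly 1.9 kb insert is terminated by the bovine growth hormone polyadenylation signal. In the opposite direction lie the red fluorescent reporter dTomato and the puromycin N-acetyltransferase gene, followed by a β-globin fragment and the rabbit β-globin poly(A) signal. The promoter element driving this reverse arm is not annotated in the feature table, nor is the way the two coding sequences are linked.

As a Sleeping Beauty vector, the plasmid would normally be delivered together with a source of SB transposase, which would integrate the cassette into the genome. Stable cells can then be selected with puromycin and tracked by red fluorescence while constitutively producing GST-CCS1. The GST tag can also serve as a handle for affinity capture or detection of the enzyme, though the record does not state a specific downstream application.
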