Addgene plasmid #139164: pSBBi-RP GST-CCS1
Purpose: SB-transposon with constitutive bi-directional promoter. One side contains N-GST coffee caffeine synthase 1 (GST-CCS1) fusion; the other side contains RFP and puromycin resistance genes.
Depositing lab: Neal Devaraj. Depositing organization: University of California, San Diego (UCSD).
Backbone
  Vector backbone: pSBBi-RP
  Total vector size (bp): 8301
  Vector type: Mammalian Expression ; Transposon
  Selectable markers: Puromycin
Growth in bacteria
  Bacterial resistance: Ampicillin, 100 μg/mL
  Growth temperature: 37°C
  Growth strain: NEB Stable
  Copy number: High Copy
Gene/Insert
  Gene/Insert name: glutathione transferase + caffeine synthase 1 [Coffea arabica] (alt names: CCS1; GST-CCS1)
  Species: Coffee arabica
  Insert size (bp): 1860
  GenBank ID: Q8H0D3.1
  Promoter: EF1α
  Tag / fusion protein: Glutathione transferase (N terminal on insert)
  Cloning method: Gibson Cloning
  Sequencing primers: 5′ TCAAGCCTCAGACAGTGGTTC; 3′ TAGAAGGCACAGTCGAGG
Terms and licenses: Academic/Nonprofit Terms; Industry Terms: Not Available to Industry
Depositor comments: SB-transposon with constitutive bi-directional promoter. One side contains Coffea arabica caffeine synthase 1 with N-terminal glutathione transferase; the other side contains RFP and puromycin resistance genes.
How to cite: pSBBi-RP GST-CCS1 was a gift from Neal Devaraj (Addgene plasmid # 139164 ; http://n2t.net/addgene:139164 ; RRID:Addgene_139164)
